Addgene plasmid #232030: pPgk-mTDGa-BioID2-HA
Purpose: mammalian expression (murine Pgk promoter) of murine TDG fused to BioID2-HA
Depositing lab: Primo Schaer. Depositing organization: University of Basel. Publication: The TDG protein environment connects active DNA demethylation with chromatin and RNA biology. Richina F, Noreen F, Bauer C, Weber A, Kunz C, Buczak K, Schwarz SD, Wu F, Schurmann D, Schar P. Cell Mol Life Sci. 2025 Nov 25. doi: 10.1007/s00018-025-05943-y. PubMed 41291101.
Backbone
  Vector backbone: MCS-BioID2-HA
  Backbone size w/o insert (bp): 6112
  Total vector size (bp): 7086
  Modifications to backbone: replacement of CMV by murine Pgk1 promoter
  Vector type: Mammalian Expression
  Selectable markers: Neomycin (select with G418)
Growth in bacteria
  Bacterial resistance: Ampicillin, 100 μg/mL
  Growth temperature: 37°C
  Growth strain: DH5alpha
  Copy number: High Copy
Gene/Insert 1
  Gene/Insert name: Tdg
  Species: M. musculus (mouse)
  Insert size (bp): 1265
  Entrez Gene: Tdg (a.k.a. E130317C12Rik, JZA-3, Jza1)
  Promoter: Pgk1 promoter
  Tag / fusion protein: NLS (N terminal on insert)
  Cloning method: Restriction Enzyme; 5′ cloning site NheI (not destroyed); 3′ cloning site AgeI (not destroyed)
  Sequencing primers: 5′ T7
Gene/Insert 2
  Gene/Insert name: Pgk1
  Species: M. musculus (mouse); amplified from expression plasmid
  Insert size (bp): 453
  Mutation: Pgk1 promoter variant
  Entrez Gene: Pgk1 (a.k.a. Pgk-1)
  Cloning method: Restriction Enzyme; 5′ cloning site MfeI (not destroyed); 3′ cloning site NheI (not destroyed)
  Sequencing primers: 5′ AAAACAGGAAGGCAAAATGC
Terms and licenses: Academic/Nonprofit Terms; Industry Terms: Not Available to Industry
How to cite: pPgk-mTDGa-BioID2-HA was a gift from Primo Schaer (Addgene plasmid # 232030 ; http://n2t.net/addgene:232030 ; RRID:Addgene_232030)
