[The description below was written by a language model from this plasmid's Addgene catalogue record and pLannotate feature annotations shown in this document.]
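Description:
pPgk-mTDGa-BioID2-HA is a 7,086 bp mammalian expression plasmid built on the MCS-BioID2-HA backbone, in which the original CMV promoter has been replaced by a variant of the murine Pgk1 (phosphoglycerate kinase 1) promoter. It is maintained in E. coli at high copy through a ColE1/pUC-type origin with ampicillin selection from the AmpR (β-lactamase) cassette. An f1 origin and remnants of lac regulatory elements are also carried over from the backbone. For mammalian cells, an SV40 enhancer/early promoter drives the neomycin phosphotransferase gene, terminated by an SV40 poly(A) signal, which permits G418 selection of stable transfectants.

The payload is a single fusion open reading frame. The Pgk1 promoter, annotated as two adjoining fragments, lies directly upstream of the mouse Tdg coding sequence, cloned between NheI and AgeI sites. Tdg encodes thymine DNA glycosylase, which excises 5-formylcytosine and 5-carboxylcytosine at CpG sites as part of active DNA demethylation via base-excision repair. Tdg is followed in the same orientation by BioID2, the promiscuous R40G mutant of the Aquifex aeolicus biotin protein ligase, and transcription ends at a bovine growth hormone poly(A) signal. The catalogue entry describes a C-terminal HA epitope on BioID2 and an N-terminal NLS on the insert, but neither is annotated as a separate feature in the table.

The construct is intended for proximity-dependent biotinylation. BioID2 tethered to TDG biotinylates nearby proteins, which can then be captured and identified, while the HA tag allows detection of the fusion. The associated work used this approach to map the TDG protein environment.
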