Features (pLannotate 1.2.2; 19 found; start..end, strand, type, name):
     30..82      -  misc_feature   bom (fragment): basis of mobility region from pBR322
    169..515     +  promoter       PGK promoter (fragment): mouse phosphoglycerate kinase 1 promoter
    508..621     +  promoter       PGK promoter (fragment): mouse phosphoglycerate kinase 1 promoter
    628..1890    +  CDS            Tdg: TDG_MOUSE - Experimental evidence at protein level: Swiss-Prot protein existence level 1. DNA glycosylase that plays a key role in active DNA demethylation: specifically recognizes and binds 5-formylcytosine (5fC) and 5-carboxylcytosine (5caC) in the context of CpG sites and mediates their excision through base-excision repair (BER) to install an unmethylated cytosine (PubMed:21817016). Cannot remove 5- hydroxymethylcytosine (5hmC). According to an alternative model, involved in DNA demethylation by mediating DNA glycolase activity toward 5-hydroxymethyluracil (5hmU) produced by deamination of
   1927..2622    +  CDS            BioID2: promiscuous R40G mutant of a biotin protein ligase from Aquifex aeolicus (Kim et al., 2016)
   2685..2909    +  polyA_signal   bGH poly(A) signal: bovine growth hormone polyadenylation signal
   2913..2934    +  promoter       SV40 promoter (fragment): SV40 enhancer and early promoter
   2955..3383    +  rep_origin     f1 ori (sequence partly withheld): f1 bacteriophage origin of replication; arrow indicates direction of (+) strand synthesis
   3397..3726    +  promoter       SV40 promoter: SV40 enhancer and early promoter
   3793..4584    +  CDS            neo: KKA2_KLEPN - Also known as kan, nptII. Experimental evidence at protein level: Swiss-Prot protein existence level 1. Resistance to kanamycin, neomycin, paromomycin, ribostamycin, butirosin and gentamicin B. From Klebsiella pneumoniae.
   4608..4766    +  CDS            ble (fragment): BLE_KLEPN - Experimental evidence at protein level: Swiss-Prot protein existence level 1. Binding protein with a strong affinity to the bleomycin family of antibiotics. Binds to CL990; an antimitotic-antibiotic compound. From Klebsiella pneumoniae.
   4761..4882    +  polyA_signal   SV40 poly(A) signal: SV40 polyadenylation signal
   4955..4971    -  protein_bind   lac operator: The lac repressor binds to the lac operator to inhibit transcription in E. coli. This inhibition can be relieved by adding lactose or isopropyl-β-D-thiogalactopyranoside (IPTG). lac repressor encoded by lacI
   4979..5009    -  promoter       lac promoter: promoter for the E. coli lac operon
   5024..5045    -  protein_bind   CAP binding site: CAP binding activates transcription in the presence of cAMP. E. coli catabolite activator protein
   5058..5150    -  CDS            lacI (fragment): lac repressor; lacI; The lac repressor binds to the lac operator to inhibit transcription in E. coli. This inhibition can be relieved by adding lactose or isopropyl-β-D-thiogalactopyranoside (IPTG).
   5333..5921    -  rep_origin     ori: high-copy-number ColE1/pMB1/pBR322/pUC origin of replication
   6092..6952    -  CDS            AmpR: β-lactamase; bla; confers resistance to ampicillin, carbenicillin, and related antibiotics
   6953..7057    -  promoter       AmpR promoter: bla
>Addgene plasmid #232030 | pPgk-mTDGa-BioID2-HA | addgene full sequence | sequence record 467876 | Addgene NGS Result
TCGACGGATCGGGAGATCTCCCGATCCCCTATGGTGCACTCTCAGTACAATCTGCTCTGATGCCGCATAG
TTAAGCCAGTATCTGCTCCCTGCTTGTGTGTTGGAGGTCGCTGAGTAGTGCGCGAGCAAAATTTAAGCTA
CAACAAGGCAAGGCTTGACCGACAATTGGGGTAGGGGAGGCGCTTTTCCCAAGGCAGTCTGGAGCATGCG
CTTTAGCAGCCCCGCTGGGCACTTGGCGCTACACAAGTGGCCTCTGGCCTCGCACACATTCCACATCCAC
CGGTAGGCGCCAACCGGCTCCGTTCTTTGGTGGCCCCTTCGCGCCACCTTCTACTCCTCCCCTAGTCAGG
AAGTTCCCCCCCGCCCCGCAGCTCGCGTCGTGCAGGACGTGACAAATGGAAGTAGCACGTCTCACTAGTC
TCGTGCAGATGGACAGCACCGCTGAGCAATGGAAGCGGGTAGGCCTTTGGGGCAGCGGCCAATAGCAGCT
TTGCTCCTTCGCTTTCTGGGCTCAGGGGCGGGGCGGGCGCCCGAAGGTCCTCCGGAGGCCCGGCATTCTG
CACGCTTCAAAAGCGCACGTCTGCCGCGCTGTTCTCCTCTTCCTCATCTCCGGGCCTTTCGGCTAGCATG
GACGCAGAGGCCGCGCGCAGCTATTCTCTGGAGCAAGTTCAAGCTTTGTATTCATTTCCATTTCAACAAA
TGATGGCAGAAGTTCCTAACATGGCAGTCACGACTGGACAGCAGGTGCCAGCAGTAGCTCCTAACATGGC
AACCGTGACAGAACAGCAGGTGCCCGCAGACGCTCCTGTCCAGGAACCTGCACCAGAAGCTCCAAAGAGA
AGGAAAAGGAAACCCAGAGCAGCAGAGCCCCAGGAACCAGTGGAGCCCAAAAAACCTGCTACGTCGAAGA
AATCCGGCAAGTCTACAAAATCAAAGGAAAAGCAGGAGAAAATCACAGACGCGTTTAAAGTGAAAAGGAA
AGTGGACCGCTTCAACGGCGTCTCTGAAGCTGAGCTTCTGACCAAGACTCTTCCTGACATTTTGACCTTC
AATCTGGATATTGTGATCATTGGCATTAACCCGGGATTAATGGCTGCTTACAAAGGACATCACTACCCTG
GGCCTGGAAATCACTTCTGGAAGTGTCTGTTCATGTCGGGGCTGAGTGAGGTGCAGCTGAATCACATGGA
TGACCACACCTTACCCGGCAAGTACGGCATCGGATTCACCAACATGGTGGAACGGACGACGCCGGGCAGC
AAGGATCTGTCTAGTAAAGAGTTCCGGGAAGGAGGGCGCATCCTGGTGCAGAAACTGCAGAAATATCAGC
CACGAATAGCGGTGTTTAATGGAAAATGTATTTATGAAATTTTCAGTAAAGAAGTTTTTGGAGTAAAGGT
TAAGAACTTGGAATTTGGGCTTCAACCCCACAAGATCCCAGACACAGAAACTCTGTGCTACGTCATGCCG
TCGTCCAGCGCCAGATGTGCTCAGTTTCCCCGGGCCCAGGACAAAGTTCATTACTACATTAAGCTGAAGG
ACTTGAGAGACCAGCTGAAAGGCATTGAACGCAACACCGACGTTCAGGAAGTGCAGTATACATTTGACCT
GCAGCTTGCGCAAGAGGACGCAAAGAAGATGGCTGTTAAGGAAGAAAAGTATGATCCAGGCTATGAGGCA
GCTTACGGCGGCGCCTATGGGGAAAACCCATGTAATGGGGAACCTTGTGGCATTGCTTCAAATGGGCTAA
CAGCCCACAGTGCGGAGCCGAGAGGAGAAGCGACCCCCGGCGATGTTCCAAATGGGCAGTGGATGGCACA
GTCGTTTGCAGAGCAGATCCCTTCTTTTAATAATTGTGGGACCCGAGAGCAGGAAGAAGAGAGCCACGCT
GACCGGTCGTACGTCTCCGGATTCGAATTCGGATCCTTCAAGAACCTGATCTGGCTGAAGGAGGTGGACA
GCACCCAGGAGAGACTGAAGGAGTGGAACGTGAGCTACGGCACCGCCCTGGTGGCCGACAGACAGACCAA
GGGCAGAGGCGGCCTGGGCAGAAAGTGGCTGAGCCAGGAGGGCGGCCTGTACTTCAGCTTCCTGCTGAAC
CCCAAGGAGTTCGAGAACCTGCTGCAGCTGCCCCTGGTGCTGGGCCTGAGCGTGAGCGAGGCCCTGGAGG
AGATCACCGAGATCCCCTTCAGCCTGAAGTGGCCCAACGACGTGTACTTCCAGGAGAAGAAGGTGAGCGG
CGTGCTGTGCGAGCTGAGCAAGGACAAGCTGATCGTGGGCATCGGCATCAACGTGAACCAGAGAGAGATC
CCCGAGGAGATCAAGGACAGAGCCACCACCCTGTACGAGATCACCGGCAAGGACTGGGACAGAAAGGAGG
TGCTGCTGAAGGTGCTGAAGAGAATCAGCGAGAACCTGAAGAAGTTCAAGGAGAAGAGCTTCAAGGAGTT
CAAGGGCAAGATCGAGAGCAAGATGCTGTACCTGGGCGAGGAGGTGAAGCTGCTGGGCGAGGGCAAGATC
ACCGGCAAGCTGGTGGGCCTGAGCGAGAAGGGCGGCGCCCTGATCCTGACCGAGGAGGGCATCAAGGAGA
TCCTGAGCGGCGAGTTCAGCCTGAGAAGAAGCTACCCTTACGATGTACCGGATTACGCATAGAAGCTTAA
GTTTAAACCGCTGATCAGCCTCGACTGTGCCTTCTAGTTGCCAGCCATCTGTTGTTTGCCCCTCCCCCGT
GCCTTCCTTGACCCTGGAAGGTGCCACTCCCACTGTCCTTTCCTAATAAAATGAGGAAATTGCATCGCAT
TGTCTGAGTAGGTGTCATTCTATTCTGGGGGGTGGGGTGGGGCAGGACAGCAAGGGGGAGGATTGGGAAG
ACAATAGCAGGCATGCTGGGGATGCGGTGGGCTCTATGGCTTCTGAGGCGGAAAGAACCAGCTGGGGCTC
TAGGGGGTATCCCC
[124 nt withheld, positions 2955-3078]
C
[91 nt withheld, positions 3080-3170]
A
[49 nt withheld, positions 3172-3220]
CCTTTGACGTTGGAGTCCACGTTCTTT
[37 nt withheld, positions 3248-3284]
ACCCTATCTCGGTCTATTCTTTTGATTTATAAGGGATTTTGCCGATTTCGGCCTATTGGTTAAAAAATGA
GCTGATTTAACAAAAATTTAACGCGAATTAATTCTGTGGAATGTGTGTCAGTTAGGGTGTGGAAAGTCCC
CAGGCTCCCCAGCAGGCAGAAGTATGCAAAGCATGCATCTCAATTAGTCAGCAACCAGGTGTGGAAAGTC
CCCAGGCTCCCCAGCAGGCAGAAGTATGCAAAGCATGCATCTCAATTAGTCAGCAACCATAGTCCCGCCC
CTAACTCCGCCCATCCCGCCCCTAACTCCGCCCAGTTCCGCCCATTCTCCGCCCCATGGCTGACTAATTT
TTTTTATTTATGCAGAGGCCGAGGCCGCCTCTGCCTCTGAGCTATTCCAGAAGTAGTGAGGAGGCTTTTT
TGGAGGCCTAGGCTTTTGCAAAAAGCTCCCGGGAGCTTGTATATCCATTTTCGGATCTGATCAAGAGACA
GGATGAGGATCGTTTCGCATGATTGAACAAGATGGATTGCACGCAGGTTCTCCGGCCGCTTGGGTGGAGA
GGCTATTCGGCTATGACTGGGCACAACAGACAATCGGCTGCTCTGATGCCGCCGTGTTCCGGCTGTCAGC
GCAGGGGCGCCCGGTTCTTTTTGTCAAGACCGACCTGTCCGGTGCCCTGAATGAACTGCAGGACGAGGCA
GCGCGGCTATCGTGGCTGGCCACGACGGGCGTTCCTTGCGCAGCTGTGCTCGACGTTGTCACTGAAGCGG
GAAGGGACTGGCTGCTATTGGGCGAAGTGCCGGGGCAGGATCTCCTGTCATCTCACCTTGCTCCTGCCGA
GAAAGTATCCATCATGGCTGATGCAATGCGGCGGCTGCATACGCTTGATCCGGCTACCTGCCCATTCGAC
CACCAAGCGAAACATCGCATCGAGCGAGCACGTACTCGGATGGAAGCCGGTCTTGTCGATCAGGATGATC
TGGACGAAGAGCATCAGGGGCTCGCGCCAGCCGAACTGTTCGCCAGGCTCAAGGCGCGCATGCCCGACGG
CGAGGATCTCGTCGTGACCCATGGCGATGCCTGCTTGCCGAATATCATGGTGGAAAATGGCCGCTTTTCT
GGATTCATCGACTGTGGCCGGCTGGGTGTGGCGGACCGCTATCAGGACATAGCGTTGGCTACCCGTGATA
TTGCTGAAGAGCTTGGCGGCGAATGGGCTGACCGCTTCCTCGTGCTTTACGGTATCGCCGCTCCCGATTC
GCAGCGCATCGCCTTCTATCGCCTTCTTGACGAGTTCTTCTGAGCGGGACTCTGGGGTTCGAAATGACCG
ACCAAGCGACGCCCAACCTGCCATCACGAGATTTCGATTCCACCGCCGCCTTCTATGAAAGGTTGGGCTT
CGGAATCGTTTTCCGGGACGCCGGCTGGATGATCCTCCAGCGCGGGGATCTCATGCTGGAGTTCTTCGCC
CACCCCAACTTGTTTATTGCAGCTTATAATGGTTACAAATAAAGCAATAGCATCACAAATTTCACAAATA
AAGCATTTTTTTCACTGCATTCTAGTTGTGGTTTGTCCAAACTCATCAATGTATCTTATCATGTCTGTAT
ACCGTCGACCTCTAGCTAGAGCTTGGCGTAATCATGGTCATAGCTGTTTCCTGTGTGAAATTGTTATCCG
CTCACAATTCCACACAACATACGAGCCGGAAGCATAAAGTGTAAAGCCTGGGGTGCCTAATGAGTGAGCT
AACTCACATTAATTGCGTTGCGCTCACTGCCCGCTTTCCAGTCGGGAAACCTGTCGTGCCAGCTGCATTA
ATGAATCGGCCAACGCGCGGGGAGAGGCGGTTTGCGTATTGGGCGCTCTTCCGCTTCCTCGCTCACTGAC
TCGCTGCGCTCGGTCGTTCGGCTGCGGCGAGCGGTATCAGCTCACTCAAAGGCGGTAATACGGTTATCCA
CAGAATCAGGGGATAACGCAGGAAAGAACATGTGAGCAAAAGGCCAGCAAAAGGCCAGGAACCGTAAAAA
GGCCGCGTTGCTGGCGTTTTTCCATAGGCTCCGCCCCCCTGACGAGCATCACAAAAATCGACGCTCAAGT
CAGAGGTGGCGAAACCCGACAGGACTATAAAGATACCAGGCGTTTCCCCCTGGAAGCTCCCTCGTGCGCT
CTCCTGTTCCGACCCTGCCGCTTACCGGATACCTGTCCGCCTTTCTCCCTTCGGGAAGCGTGGCGCTTTC
TCATAGCTCACGCTGTAGGTATCTCAGTTCGGTGTAGGTCGTTCGCTCCAAGCTGGGCTGTGTGCACGAA
CCCCCCGTTCAGCCCGACCGCTGCGCCTTATCCGGTAACTATCGTCTTGAGTCCAACCCGGTAAGACACG
ACTTATCGCCACTGGCAGCAGCCACTGGTAACAGGATTAGCAGAGCGAGGTATGTAGGCGGTGCTACAGA
GTTCTTGAAGTGGTGGCCTAACTACGGCTACACTAGAAGAACAGTATTTGGTATCTGCGCTCTGCTGAAG
CCAGTTACCTTCGGAAAAAGAGTTGGTAGCTCTTGATCCGGCAAACAAACCACCGCTGGTAGCGGTGGTT
TTTTTGTTTGCAAGCAGCAGATTACGCGCAGAAAAAAAGGATCTCAAGAAGATCCTTTGATCTTTTCTAC
GGGGTCTGACGCTCAGTGGAACGAAAACTCACGTTAAGGGATTTTGGTCATGAGATTATCAAAAAGGATC
TTCACCTAGATCCTTTTAAATTAAAAATGAAGTTTTAAATCAATCTAAAGTATATATGAGTAAACTTGGT
CTGACAGTTACCAATGCTTAATCAGTGAGGCACCTATCTCAGCGATCTGTCTATTTCGTTCATCCATAGT
TGCCTGACTCCCCGTCGTGTAGATAACTACGATACGGGAGGGCTTACCATCTGGCCCCAGTGCTGCAATG
ATACCGCGAGACCCACGCTCACCGGCTCCAGATTTATCAGCAATAAACCAGCCAGCCGGAAGGGCCGAGC
GCAGAAGTGGTCCTGCAACTTTATCCGCCTCCATCCAGTCTATTAATTGTTGCCGGGAAGCTAGAGTAAG
TAGTTCGCCAGTTAATAGTTTGCGCAACGTTGTTGCCATTGCTACAGGCATCGTGGTGTCACGCTCGTCG
TTTGGTATGGCTTCATTCAGCTCCGGTTCCCAACGATCAAGGCGAGTTACATGATCCCCCATGTTGTGCA
AAAAAGCGGTTAGCTCCTTCGGTCCTCCGATCGTTGTCAGAAGTAAGTTGGCCGCAGTGTTATCACTCAT
GGTTATGGCAGCACTGCATAATTCTCTTACTGTCATGCCATCCGTAAGATGCTTTTCTGTGACTGGTGAG
TACTCAACCAAGTCATTCTGAGAATAGTGTATGCGGCGACCGAGTTGCTCTTGCCCGGCGTCAATACGGG
ATAATACCGCGCCACATAGCAGAACTTTAAAAGTGCTCATCATTGGAAAACGTTCTTCGGGGCGAAAACT
CTCAAGGATCTTACCGCTGTTGAGATCCAGTTCGATGTAACCCACTCGTGCACCCAACTGATCTTCAGCA
TCTTTTACTTTCACCAGCGTTTCTGGGTGAGCAAAAACAGGAAGGCAAAATGCCGCAAAAAAGGGAATAA
GGGCGACACGGAAATGTTGAATACTCATACTCTTCCTTTTTCAATATTATTGAAGCATTTATCAGGGTTA
TTGTCTCATGAGCGGATACATATTTGAATGTATTTAGAAAAATAAACAAATAGGGGTTCCGCGCACATTT
CCCCGAAAAGTGCCACCTGACG
